Addgene plasmid #96854: pWT016h
Purpose: HHR-bsgRNA-GFP (17 nt blocker)
Depositing lab: David Liu. Depositing organization: Harvard University. Publication: Aptazyme-embedded guide RNAs enable ligand-responsive genome editing and transcriptional activation. Tang W, Hu JH, Liu DR. Nat Commun. 2017 Jun 28;8:15939. doi: 10.1038/ncomms15939. PubMed 28656978.
Backbone
  Vector backbone: pFYF1320
  Vector type: Mammalian Expression
Growth in bacteria
  Bacterial resistance: Ampicillin, 100 μg/mL
  Growth temperature: 37°C
  Growth strain: DH5alpha
  Copy number: High Copy
Gene/Insert
  Gene/Insert name: HHR-bsgRNA-GFP (17 nt blocker)
  gRNA/shRNA sequence: GCAAGCTGCCCGTGCCCGGTACATCCAGCTGATGAGTCCCAAATAGGACGAAACGCGCTTCGGTGCGTCCTGGATTCCACGGGCACGGGCAGCTTGCCGGGTTTTAGAGCTAGAAATAGCAAGTTAAAATAAGGCTAGTCCGTTATCAACTTGAAAAAGTGGCACCGAGTCGGTGCTTTTTTT
  Species: H. sapiens (human)
  Cloning method: Unknown
Terms and licenses: Academic/Nonprofit Terms; Industry Terms: Not Available to Industry
How to cite: pWT016h was a gift from David Liu (Addgene plasmid # 96854 ; http://n2t.net/addgene:96854 ; RRID:Addgene_96854)
