[The description below was written by a language model from this plasmid's Addgene catalogue record and pLannotate feature annotations shown in this document.]
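Description:
pWT016h is a small (about 2.4 kb) mammalian expression plasmid built on the pFYF1320 guide RNA backbone. It is propagated in E. coli at high copy from a ColE1/pUC-type origin and selected with ampicillin through a β-lactamase gene driven by its own bla promoter. The plasmid carries no mammalian selection marker or reporter. A short attB1 fragment upstream of the expression cassette appears to be a cloning remnant.

The payload is a single RNA polymerase III transcription unit in which the human U6 promoter drives "HHR-bsgRNA-GFP (17 nt blocker)", a hammerhead ribozyme-embedded blocked single guide RNA. From 5' to 3', the transcript contains a 17-nt blocker segment, a hammerhead ribozyme, a 20-nt GFP-targeting spacer and the Streptococcus pyogenes Cas9 gRNA scaffold. The two short features annotated as mVenus VN155 fragments on opposite strands are not coding sequences. They are the blocker and the spacer, which match GFP-family sequence and are complementary to each other.

In this design the blocker is expected to base-pair with the spacer and hold the guide in an inactive state, and self-cleavage of the intervening ribozyme releases the blocker and restores guide function. The associated work concerns aptazyme-embedded guide RNAs for ligand-responsive genome editing and transcriptional activation. Here the annotated ribozyme is a plain hammerhead with no ligand-binding aptamer noted, so this construct probably serves as a blocker-length variant or self-cleaving reference in that series, although the record does not state this. Cas9 is not encoded on the plasmid and would have to be supplied separately, along with a GFP target in the cells.
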