Features (pLannotate 1.2.2; 9 found; start..end, strand, type, name):
     13..30      +  protein_bind   attB1 (fragment): mutant version of attB; recombination site for the Gateway® BP reaction BP Clonase™
     82..322     +  promoter       U6 promoter: RNA polymerase III promoter for human U6 snRNA
    331..347     +  CDS            VN155(I152L) (fragment): improved N-terminal fragment of mVenus for use in bimolecular fluorescence complementation (BiFC) (Kodama and Hu, 2010)
    352..404     +  ncRNA          Hammerhead 1: Accession: RF00163 - Hammerhead ribozyme (type I)
    411..430     -  CDS            VN155(I152L) (fragment): improved N-terminal fragment of mVenus for use in bimolecular fluorescence complementation (BiFC) (Kodama and Hu, 2010)
    431..506     +  misc_RNA       gRNA scaffold: guide RNA scaffold for the Streptococcus pyogenes CRISPR/Cas9 system
    610..1198    -  rep_origin     ori: high-copy-number ColE1/pMB1/pBR322/pUC origin of replication
   1369..2229    -  CDS            AmpR: β-lactamase; bla; confers resistance to ampicillin, carbenicillin, and related antibiotics
   2230..2334    -  promoter       AmpR promoter: bla
>Addgene plasmid #96854 | pWT016h | addgene full sequence | sequence record 189258 | Addgene NGS Result
GACGTCGCTAGCTGTACAAAAAAGCAGGCTTTAAAGGAACCAATTCAGTCGACTGGATCCGGTACCAAGG
TCGGGCAGGAAGAGGGCCTATTTCCCATGATTCCTTCATATTTGCATATACGATACAAGGCTGTTAGAGA
GATAATTAGAATTAATTTGACTGTAAACACAAAGATATTAGTACAAAATACGTGACGTAGAAAGTAATAA
TTTCTTGGGTAGTTTGCAGTTTTAAAATTATGTTTTAAAATGGACTATCATATGCTTACCGTAACTTGAA
AGTATTTCGATTTCTTGGCTTTATATATCTTGTGGAAAGGACGAAACACCGCAAGCTGCCCGTGCCCGGT
ACATCCAGCTGATGAGTCCCAAATAGGACGAAACGCGCTTCGGTGCGTCCTGGATTCCACGGGCACGGGC
AGCTTGCCGGGTTTTAGAGCTAGAAATAGCAAGTTAAAATAAGGCTAGTCCGTTATCAACTTGAAAAAGT
GGCACCGAGTCGGTGCTTTTTTTAAGCTTGGGCCGCTCGAGGTACCTCTCTACATATGACATGTGAGCAA
AAGGCCAGCAAAAGGCCAGGAACCGTAAAAAGGCCGCGTTGCTGGCGTTTTTCCATAGGCTCCGCCCCCC
TGACGAGCATCACAAAAATCGACGCTCAAGTCAGAGGTGGCGAAACCCGACAGGACTATAAAGATACCAG
GCGTTTCCCCCTGGAAGCTCCCTCGTGCGCTCTCCTGTTCCGACCCTGCCGCTTACCGGATACCTGTCCG
CCTTTCTCCCTTCGGGAAGCGTGGCGCTTTCTCATAGCTCACGCTGTAGGTATCTCAGTTCGGTGTAGGT
CGTTCGCTCCAAGCTGGGCTGTGTGCACGAACCCCCCGTTCAGCCCGACCGCTGCGCCTTATCCGGTAAC
TATCGTCTTGAGTCCAACCCGGTAAGACACGACTTATCGCCACTGGCAGCAGCCACTGGTAACAGGATTA
GCAGAGCGAGGTATGTAGGCGGTGCTACAGAGTTCTTGAAGTGGTGGCCTAACTACGGCTACACTAGAAG
AACAGTATTTGGTATCTGCGCTCTGCTGAAGCCAGTTACCTTCGGAAAAAGAGTTGGTAGCTCTTGATCC
GGCAAACAAACCACCGCTGGTAGCGGTGGTTTTTTTGTTTGCAAGCAGCAGATTACGCGCAGAAAAAAAG
GATCTCAAGAAGATCCTTTGATCTTTTCTACGGGGTCTGACGCTCAGTGGAACGAAAACTCACGTTAAGG
GATTTTGGTCATGAGATTATCAAAAAGGATCTTCACCTAGATCCTTTTAAATTAAAAATGAAGTTTTAAA
TCAATCTAAAGTATATATGAGTAAACTTGGTCTGACAGTTACCAATGCTTAATCAGTGAGGCACCTATCT
CAGCGATCTGTCTATTTCGTTCATCCATAGTTGCCTGACTCCCCGTCGTGTAGATAACTACGATACGGGA
GGGCTTACCATCTGGCCCCAGTGCTGCAATGATACCGCGAGACCCACGCTCACCGGCTCCAGATTTATCA
GCAATAAACCAGCCAGCCGGAAGGGCCGAGCGCAGAAGTGGTCCTGCAACTTTATCCGCCTCCATCCAGT
CTATTAATTGTTGCCGGGAAGCTAGAGTAAGTAGTTCGCCAGTTAATAGTTTGCGCAACGTTGTTGCCAT
TGCTACAGGCATCGTGGTGTCACGCTCGTCGTTTGGTATGGCTTCATTCAGCTCCGGTTCCCAACGATCA
AGGCGAGTTACATGATCCCCCATGTTGTGCAAAAAAGCGGTTAGCTCCTTCGGTCCTCCGATCGTTGTCA
GAAGTAAGTTGGCCGCAGTGTTATCACTCATGGTTATGGCAGCACTGCATAATTCTCTTACTGTCATGCC
ATCCGTAAGATGCTTTTCTGTGACTGGTGAGTACTCAACCAAGTCATTCTGAGAATAGTGTATGCGGCGA
CCGAGTTGCTCTTGCCCGGCGTCAATACGGGATAATACCGCGCCACATAGCAGAACTTTAAAAGTGCTCA
TCATTGGAAAACGTTCTTCGGGGCGAAAACTCTCAAGGATCTTACCGCTGTTGAGATCCAGTTCGATGTA
ACCCACTCGTGCACCCAACTGATCTTCAGCATCTTTTACTTTCACCAGCGTTTCTGGGTGAGCAAAAACA
GGAAGGCAAAATGCCGCAAAAAAGGGAATAAGGGCGACACGGAAATGTTGAATACTCATACTCTTCCTTT
TTCAATATTATTGAAGCATTTATCAGGGTTATTGTCTCATGAGCGGATACATATTTGAATGTATTTAGAA
AAATAAACAAATAGGGGTTCCGCGCACATTTCCCCGAAAAGTGCCACCT
